>Addgene plasmid #136834 | pEBTetDBl-CLIP-Centrin2 | depositor full sequence | sequence record 264098 | Full Sequence
TTGTACAAAGTGGTGATGGCAGCTAGCGGCGCGCCCGGCCGCGGGGCAGTGCATGTAATCCCTTCAGTTG
GTTGGTACAACTTGCCAACTGGGCCCTGTTCCACATGTGACACGGGGGGGGACCAAACACAAAGGGGTTC
TCTGACTGTAGTTGACATCCTTATAAATGGATGTGCACATTTGCCAACACTGAGTGGCTTTCATCCTGGA
GCAGACTTTGCAGTCTGTGGACTGCAACACAACATTGCCTTTATGTGTAACTCTTGGCTGAAGCTCTTAC
ACCAATGCTGGGGGACATGTACCTCCCAGGGGCCCAGGAAGACTACGGGAGGCTACACCAACGTCAATCA
GAGGGGCCTGTGTAGCTACCGATAAGCGGACCCTCAAGAGGGCATTAGCAATAGTGTTTATAAGGCCCCC
TTGTTAACCCTAAACGGGTAGCATATGCTTCCCGGGTAGTAGTATATACTATCCAGACTAACCCTAATTC
AATAGCATATGTTACCCAACGGGAAGCATATGCTATCGAATTAGGGTTAGTAAAAGGGTCCTAAGGAACA
GCGATATCTCCCACCCCATGAGCTGTCACGGTTTTATTTACATGGGGTCAGGATTCCACGAGGGTAGTGA
ACCATTTTAGTCACAAGGGCAGTGGCTGAAGATCAAGGAGCGGGCAGTGAACTCTCCTGAATCTTCGCCT
GCTTCTTCATTCTCCTTCGTTTAGCTAATAGAATAACTGCTGAGTTGTGAACAGTAAGGTGTATGTGAGG
TGCTCGAAAACAAGGTTTCAGGTGACGCCCCCAGAATAAAATTTGGACGGGGGGTTCAGTGGTGGCATTG
TGCTATGACACCAATATAACCCTCACAAACCCCTTGGGCAATAAATACTAGTGTAGGAATGAAACATTCT
GAATATCTTTAACAATAGAAATCCATGGGGTGGGGACAAGCCGTAAAGACTGGATGTCCATCTCACACGA
ATTTATGGCTATGGGCAACACATAATCCTAGTGCAATATGATACTGGGGTTATTAAGATGTGTCCCAGGC
AGGGACCAAGACAGGTGAACCATGTTGTTACACTCTATTTGTAACAAGGGGAAAGAGAGTGGACGCCGAC
AGCAGCGGACTCCACTGGTTGTCTCTAACACCCCCGAAAATTAAACGGGGCTCCACGCCAATGGGGCCCA
TAAACAAAGACAAGTGGCCACTCTTTTTTTTGAAATTGTGGAGTGGGGGCACGCGTCAGCCCCCACACGC
CGCCCTGCGGTTTTGGACTGTAAAATAAGGGTGTAATAACTTGGCTGATTGTAACCCCGCTAACCACTGC
GGTCAAACCACTTGCCCACAAAACCACTAATGGCACCCCGGGGAATACCTGCATAAGTAGGTGGGCGGGC
CAAGATAGGGGCGCGATTGCTGCGATCTGGAGGACAAATTACACACACTTGCGCCTGAGCGCCAAGCACA
GGGTTGTTGGTCCTCATATTCACGAGGTCGCTGAGAGCACGGTGGGCTAATGTTGCCATGGGTAGCATAT
ACTACCCAAATATCTGGATAGCATATGCTATCCTAATCTATATCTGGGTAGCATAGGCTATCCTAATCTA
TATCTGGGTAGCATATGCTATCCTAATCTATATCTGGGTAGTATATGCTATCCTAATTTATATCTGGGTA
GCATAGGCTATCCTAATCTATATCTGGGTAGCATATGCTATCCTAATCTATATCTGGGTAGTATATGCTA
TCCTAATCTGTATCCGGGTAGCATATGCTATCCTAATAGAGATTAGGGTAGTATATGCTATCCTAATTTA
TATCTGGGTAGCATATACTACCCAAATATCTGGATAGCATATGCTATCCTAATCTATATCTGGGTAGCAT
ATGCTATCCTAATCTATATCTGGGTAGCATAGGCTATCCTAATCTATATCTGGGTAGCATATGCTATCCT
AATCTATATCTGGGTAGTATATGCTATCCTAATTTATATCTGGGTAGCATAGGCTATCCTAATCTATATC
TGGGTAGCATATGCTATCCTAATCTATATCTGGGTAGTATATGCTATCCTAATCTGTATCCGGGTAGCAT
ATGCTATCCTCATGCATATACAGTCAGCATATGATACCCAGTAGTAGAGTGGGAGTGCTATCCTTTGCAT
ATGCCGCCACCTCCCAAGGGGGCGTGAATTTTCGCTGCTTGTCCTTTTCCTGCTGGTTGCTCCCATTCTT
AGGTGAATTTAAGGAGGCCAGGCTAAAGCCGTCGCATGTCTGATTGCTCACCAGGTAAATGTCGCTAATG
TTTTCCAACGCGAGAAGGTGTTGAGCGCGGAGCTGAGTGACGTGACAACATGGGTATGCCCAATTGCCCC
ATGTTGGGAGGACGAAAATGGTGACAAGACAGATGGCCAGAAATACACCAACAGCACGCATGATGTCTAC
TGGGGATTTATTCTTTAGTGCGGGGGAATACACGGCTTTTAATACGATTGAGGGCGTCTCCTAACAAGTT
ACATCACTCCTGCCCTTCCTCACCCTCATCTCCATCACCTCCTTCATCTCCGTCATCTCCGTCATCACCC
TCCGCGGCAGCCCCTTCCACCATAGGTGGAAACCAGGGAGGCAAATCTACTCCATCGTCAAAGCTGCACA
CAGTCACCCTGATATTGCAGGTAGGAGCGGGCTTTGTCATAACAAGGTCCTTAATCGCATCCTTCAAAAC
CTCAGCAAATATATGAGTTTGTAAAAAGACCATGAAATAACAGACAATGGACTCCCTTAGCGGGCCAGGT
TGTGGGCCGGGTCCAGGGGCCATTCCAAAGGGGAGACGACTCAATGGTGTAAGACGACATTGTGGAATAG
CAAGGGCAGTTCCTCGCCTTAGGTTGTAAAGGGAGGTCTTACTACCTCCATATACGAACACACCGGCGAC
CCAAGTTCCTTCGTCGGTAGTCCTTTCTACGTGACTCCTAGCCAGGAGAGCTCTTAAACCTTCTGCAATG
TTCTCAAATTTCGGGTTGGAACCTCCTTGACCACGATGCTTTTCCAAACCACCCTCCTTTTTTGCGCCCT
GCCTCCATCACCCTGACCCCGGGGTCCAGTGCTTGGGCCTTCTCCTGGGTCATCTGCGGGGCCCTGCTCT
ATCGCTCCCGGGGGCACGTCAGGCTCACCATCTGGGCCACCTTCTTGGTGGTATTCAAAATAATCGGCTT
CCCCTACAGGGTGGAAAAATGGCCTTCTACCTGGAGGGGGCCTGCGCGGTGGAGACCCGGATGATGATGA
CTGACTACTGGGACTCCTGGGCCTCTTTTCTCCACGTCCACGACCTCTCCCCCTGGCTCTTTCACGACTT
CCCCCCCTGGCTCTTTCACGTCCTCTACCCCGGCGGCCTCCACTACCTCCTCGACCCCGGCCTCCACTAC
CTCCTCGACCCCGGCCTCCACTGCCTCCTCGACCCCGGCCTCCACCTCCTGCTCCTGCCCCTCCTGCTCC
TGCCCCTCCTCCTGCTCCTGCCCCTCCTGCCCCTCCTGCTCCTGCCCCTCCTGCCCCTCCTGCTCCTGCC
CCTCCTGCCCCTCCTGCTCCTGCCCCTCCTGCCCCTCCTCCTGCTCCTGCCCCTCCTGCCCCTCCTCCTG
CTCCTGCCCCTCCTGCCCCTCCTGCTCCTGCCCCTCCTGCCCCTCCTGCTCCTGCCCCTCCTGCCCCTCC
TGCTCCTGCCCCTCCTGCTCCTGCCCCTCCTGCTCCTGCCCCTCCTGCTCCTGCCCCTCCTGCCCCTCCT
GCCCCTCCTCCTGCTCCTGCCCCTCCTGCTCCTGCCCCTCCTGCCCCTCCTGCCCCTCCTGCTCCTGCCC
CTCCTCCTGCTCCTGCCCCTCCTGCCCCTCCTGCCCCTCCTCCTGCTCCTGCCCCTCCTGCCCCTCCTCC
TGCTCCTGCCCCTCCTCCTGCTCCTGCCCCTCCTGCCCCTCCTGCCCCTCCTCCTGCTCCTGCCCCTCCT
GCCCCTCCTCCTGCTCCTGCCCCTCCTCCTGCTCCTGCCCCTCCTGCCCCTCCTGCCCCTCCTCCTGCTC
CTGCCCCTCCTCCTGCTCCTGCCCCTCCTGCCCCTCCTGCCCCTCCTGCCCCTCCTCCTGCTCCTGCCCC
TCCTCCTGCTCCTGCCCCTCCTGCTCCTGCCCCTCCCGCTCCTGCTCCTGCTCCTGTTCCACCGTGGGTC
CCTTTGCAGCCAATGCAACTTGGACGTTTTTGGGGTCTCCGGACACCATCTCTATGTCTTGGCCCTGATC
CTGAGCCGCCCGGGGCTCCTGGTCTTCCGCCTCCTCGTCCTCGTCCTCTTCCCCGTCCTCGTCCATGGTT
ATCACCCCCTCTTCTTTGAGGTCCACTGCCGCCGGAGCCTTCTGGTCCAGATGTGTCTCCCTTCTCTCCT
AGGCCATTTCCAGGTCCTGTACCTGGCCCCTCGTCAGACATGATTCACACTAAAAGAGATCAATAGACAT
CTTTATTAGACGACGCTCAGTGAATACAGGGAGTGCAGACTCCTGCCCCCTCCAACAGCCCCCCCACCCT
CATCCCCTTCATGGTCGCTGTCAGACAGATCCAGGTCTGAAAATTCCCCATCCTCCGAACCATCCTCGTC
CTCATCACCAATTACTCGCAGCCCGGAAAACTCCCGCTGAACATCCTCAAGATTTGCGTCCTGAGCCTCA
AGCCAGGCCTCAAATTCCTCGTCCCCCTTTTTGCTGGACGGTAGGGATGGGGATTCTCGGGACCCCTCCT
CTTCCTCTTCAAGGTCACCAGACAGAGATGCTACTGGGGCAACGGAAGAAAAGCTGGGTGCGGCCTGTGA
GGATCAGCTTATCGATGATAAGCTGTCAAACATGAGAATTCTTGAAGACGAAAGGGCCTCGTGATACGCC
TATTTTTATAGGTTAATGTCATGATAATAATGGTTTCTTAGACGTCAGGTGGCACTTTTCGGGGAAATGT
GCGCGGAACCCCTATTTGTTTATTTTTCTAAATACATTCAAATATGTATCCGCTCATGAGACAATAACCC
TGATAAATGCTTCAATAATATTGAAAAAGGAAGAGTATGAGTATTCAACATTTCCGTGTCGCCCTTATTC
CCTTTTTTGCGGCATTTTGCCTTCCTGTTTTTGCTCACCCAGAAACGCTGGTGAAAGTAAAAGATGCTGA
AGATCAGTTGGGTGCACGAGTGGGTTACATCGAACTGGATCTCAACAGCGGTAAGATCCTTGAGAGTTTT
CGCCCCGAAGAACGTTTTCCAATGATGAGCACTTTTAAAGTTCTGCTATGTGGCGCGGTATTATCCCGTG
TTGACGCCGGGCAAGAGCAACTCGGTCGCCGCATACACTATTCTCAGAATGACTTGGTTGAGTACTCACC
AGTCACAGAAAAGCATCTTACGGATGGCATGACAGTAAGAGAATTATGCAGTGCTGCCATAACCATGAGT
GATAACACTGCGGCCAACTTACTTCTGACAACGATCGGAGGACCGAAGGAGCTAACCGCTTTTTTGCACA
ACATGGGGGATCATGTAACTCGCCTTGATCGTTGGGAACCGGAGCTGAATGAAGCCATACCAAACGACGA
GCGTGACACCACGATGCCTGCAGCAATGGCAACAACGTTGCGCAAACTATTAACTGGCGAACTACTTACT
CTAGCTTCCCGGCAACAATTAATAGACTGGATGGAGGCGGATAAAGTTGCAGGACCACTTCTGCGCTCGG
CCCTTCCGGCTGGCTGGTTTATTGCTGATAAATCTGGAGCCGGTGAGCGTGGGTCTCGCGGTATCATTGC
AGCACTGGGGCCAGATGGTAAGCCCTCCCGTATCGTAGTTATCTACACGACGGGGAGTCAGGCAACTATG
GATGAACGAAATAGACAGATCGCTGAGATAGGTGCCTCACTGATTAAGCATTGGTAACTGTCAGACCAAG
TTTACTCATATATACTTTAGATTGATTTAAAACTTCATTTTTAATTTAAAAGGATCTAGGTGAAGATCCT
TTTTGATAATCTCATGACCAAAATCCCTTAACGTGAGTTTTCGTTCCACTGAGCGTCAGACCCCGTAGAA
AAGATCAAAGGATCTTCTTGAGATCCTTTTTTTCTGCGCGTAATCTGCTGCTTGCAAACAAAAAAACCAC
CGCTACCAGCGGTGGTTTGTTTGCCGGATCAAGAGCTACCAACTCTTTTTCCGAAGGTAACTGGCTTCAG
CAGAGCGCAGATACCAAATACTGTCCTTCTAGTGTAGCCGTAGTTAGGCCACCACTTCAAGAACTCTGTA
GCACCGCCTACATACCTCGCTCTGCTAATCCTGTTACCAGTGGCTGCTGCCAGTGGCGATAAGTCGTGTC
TTACCGGGTTGGACTCAAGACGATAGTTACCGGATAAGGCGCAGCGGTCGGGCTGAACGGGGGGTTCGTG
CACACAGCCCAGCTTGGAGCGAACGACCTACACCGAACTGAGATACCTACAGCGTGAGCTATGAGAAAGC
GCCACGCTTCCCGAAGGGAGAAAGGCGGACAGGTATCCGGTAAGCGGCAGGGTCGGAACAGGAGAGCGCA
CGAGGGAGCTTCCAGGGGGAAACGCCTGGTATCTTTATAGTCCTGTCGGGTTTCGCCACCTCTGACTTGA
GCGTCGATTTTTGTGATGCTCGTCAGGGGGGCGGAGCCTATGGAAAAACGCCAGCAACGCGGCCTTTTTA
CGGTTCCTGGCCTTTTGCTGGCCTTGAAGCTGTCCCTGATGGTCGTCATCTACCTGCCTGGACAGCATGG
CCTGCAACGCGGGCATCCCGATGCCGCCGGAAGCGAGAAGAATCATAATGGGGAAGGCCATCCAGCCTCG
CGTCGAACTAGATGATCCGGCTGTGGAATGTGTGTCAGTTAGGGTGTGGAAAGTCCCCAGGCTCCCCAGC
AGGCAGAAGTATGCAAAGCATGCATCTCAATTAGTCAGCAACCAGGTGTGGAAAGTCCCCAGGCTCCCCA
GCAGGCAGAAGTATGCAAAGCATGCATCTCAATTAGTCAGCAACCATAGTCCCGCCCCTAACTCCGCCCA
TCCCGCCCCTAACTCCGCCCAGTTCCGCCCATTCTCCGCCCCATGGCTGACTAATTTTTTTTATTTATGC
AGAGGCCGAGGCCGCCTCGGCCTCTGAGCTATTCCAGAAGTAGTGAGGAGGCTTTTTTGGAGGGTGACCG
CCACGACCGGTATGGCCAAGCCTTTGTCTCAAGAAGAATCCACCCTCATTGAAAGAGCAACGGCTACAAT
CAACAGCATCCCCATCTCTGAAGACTACAGCGTCGCCAGCGCAGCTCTCTCTAGCGACGGCCGCATCTTC
ACTGGTGTCAATGTATATCATTTTACTGGGGGACCTTGTGCAGAACTCGTGGTGCTGGGCACTGCTGCTG
CTGCGGCAGCTGGCAACCTGACTTGTATCGTCGCGATCGGAAATGAGAACAGGGGCATCTTGAGCCCCTG
CGGACGGTGCCGACAGGTGCTTCTCGATCTGCATCCTGGGATCAAAGCCATAGTGAAGGACAGTGATGGA
CAGCCGACGGCAGTTGGGATTCGTGAATTGCTGCCCTCTGGTTACGGTCCGACGCGGCCCGACGGGTCCG
AGGGGGGTCGACCTCGAAACTTGTTTATTGCAGCTTATAATGGTTACAAATAAAGCAATAGCATCACAAA
TTTCACAAATAAAGCATTTTTTTCACTGCATTCTAGTTGTGGTTTGTCCAAACTCATCAATGTATCTTAT
CATGTCTGGATCTGATCCGAACCCCTTCCTCGACCAATTCTCATGTTTGACAGCTTATCATCGCAGATCC
GGGCAACGTTGTTGCCATTGCTCGACCAATTCTCATGTTTGACAGCTTATCATCGCAGATCCGTATGGTG
CACTCTCAGTACAATCTGCTCTGATGCCGCATAGTTAAGCCAGTATCTGCTCCCTGCTTGTGTGTTGGAG
GTCGCTGAGTAGTGCGCGAGCAAAATTTAAGCTACAACAAGGCAAGGCTTGACCGACAATTGCATGAAGA
ATCTGCTTAGGGTTAGGCGTTTTGCGCTGCTTCGCGATGTACGGGCCAGATATACGCGTATCTGAGGGGA
CTAGGGTGTGTTTAGGCGAAAAGCGGGGCTTCGGTTGTACGCGGTTAGGAGTCCCCTCAGGATATAGTAG
TTTCGCTTTTGCATAGGGAGGGGGAAATGTAGTCTTATGCAATACTCTTGTAGTCTTGCAACATGGTAAC
GATGAGTTAGCAACATGCCTTACAAGGAGAGAAAAAGCACCGTGCATGCCGATTGGTGGAAGTAAGGTGG
TACGATCGTGCCTTATTAGGAAGGCAACAGACGGGTCTGACATGGATTGGACGAACCACTGAATTCCGCA
TTGCAGAGATATTGTATTTAAGTGCCTAGCTCGATACAATAAACGCCATTTGACCATTCACCACATTGGT
GTGCACCTCCAAGCTGGCCGGGGATCCTCTAGGGCCTCTGAGCTATTCCAGAAGTAGTGAAGAGGCTTTT
TTGGAGGCCTAGGCTTTTGCAAAAAGCTCCGGATCGATCCTGAGAACTTCAGGGTGAGTTTGGGGACCCT
TGATTGTTCTTTCTTTTTCGCTATTGTAAAATTCATGTTATATGGAGGGGGCAAAGTTTTCAGGGTGTTG
TTTAGAATGGGAAGATGTCCCTTGTATCACCATGGACCCTCATGATAATTTTGTTTCTTTCACTTTCTAC
TCTGTTGACAACCATTGTCTCCTCTTATTTTCTTTTCATTTTCTGTAACTTTTTCGTTAAACTTTAGCTT
GCATTTGTAACGAATTTTTAAATTCACTTTTGTTTATTTGTCAGATTGTAAGTACTTTCTCTAATCACTT
TTTTTTCAAGGCAATCAGGGTATATTATATTGTACTTCAGCACAGTTTTAGAGAACAATTGTTATAATTA
AATGATAAGGTAGAATATTTCTGCATATAAATTCTGGCTGGCGTGGAAATATTCTTATTGGTAGAAACAA
CTACATCCTGGTCATCATCCTGCCTTTCTCTTTATGGTTACAATGATATACACTGTTTGAGATGAGGATA
AAATACTCTGAGTCCAAACCGGGCCCCTCTGCTAACCATGTTCATGCCTTCTTCTTTTTCCTACAGCTCC
TGGGCAACGTGCTGGTTATTGTGCTGTCTCATCATTTTGGCAAAGAATTGTAATACGACTCACTATAGGG
CGAATTGATATGTCTAGATTAGATAAAAGTAAAGTGATTAACAGCGCATTAGAGCTGCTTAATGAGGTCG
GAATCGAAGGTTTAACAACCCGTAAACTCGCCCAGAAGCTAGGTGTAGAGCAGCCTACATTGTATTGGCA
TGTAAAAAATAAGCGGGCTTTGCTCGACGCCTTAGCCATTGAGATGTTAGATAGGCACCATACTCACTTT
TGCCCTTTAGAAGGGGAAAGCTGGCAAGATTTTTTACGTAATAACGCTAAAAGTTTTAGATGTGCTTTAC
TAAGTCATCGCGATGGAGCAAAAGTACATTTAGGTACACGGCCTACAGAAAAACAGTATGAAACTCTCGA
AAATCAATTAGCCTTTTTATGCCAACAAGGTTTTTCACTAGAGAATGCATTATATGCACTCAGCGCTGTG
GGGCATTTTACTTTAGGTTGCGTATTGGAAGATCAAGAGCATCAAGTCGCTAAAGAAGAAAGGGAAACAC
CTACTACTGATAGTATGCCGCCATTATTACGACAAGCTATCGAATTATTTGATCACCAAGGTGCAGAGCC
AGCCTTCTTATTCGGCCTTGAATTGATCATATGCGGATTAGAAAAACAACTTAAATGTGAAAGTGGGTCC
GCGTACAGCGGATCCCGGGAATTCAGATCTTATTAAAGCAGAACTTGTTTATTGCAGCTTATAATGGTTA
CAAATAAAGCAATAGCATCACAAATTTCACAAATAAAGCATTTTTTTCACTGCATTCTAGTTGTGGTTTG
TCCAAACTCATCAATGTATCTTATCATGTCTGGTCGAATCCATGGCGCAGAACTGGTAGGTATGGAAGAT
CCGCGTTGACATTGATTATTGACTAGTTATTAATAGTAATCAATTACGGGGTCATTAGTTCATAGCCCAT
ATATGGAGTTCCGCGTTACATAACTTACGGTAAATGGCCCGCCTGGCTGACCGCCCAACGACCCCCGCCC
ATTGACGTCAATAATGACGTATGTTCCCATAGTAACGCCAATAGGGACTTTCCATTGACGTCAATGGGTG
GAGTATTTACGGTAAACTGCCCACTTGGCAGTACATCAAGTGTATCATATGCCAAGTACGCCCCCTATTG
ACGTCAATGACGGTAAATGGCCCGCCTGGCATTATGCCCAGTACATGACCTTATGGGACTTTCCTACTTG
GCAGTACATCTACGTATTAGTCATCGCTATTACCATGGTGATGCGGTTTTGGCAGTACATCAATGGGCGT
GGATAGCGGTTTGACTCACGGGGATTTCCAAGTCTCCACCCCATTGACGTCAATGGGAGTTTGTTTTGGC
ACCAAAATCAACGGGACTTTCCAAAATGTCGTAACAACTCCGCCCCATTGACGCAAATGGGCGGTAGGCG
TGTACGGTGGGAGGTCTATATAAGCAGAGCTCTCCCTATCAGTGATAGAGATCTCCCTATCAGTGATAGA
GATCGTCGACGAGCTCGTTTAGTGAACCGTCAGATCGCCTGGAGACGCCATCCACGCTGTTTTGACCTCC
ATAGAAGACACCGGGACCGATCCAGCCTCCGGACTCTAGCGTTTAAACTTAAGCTTACCACCATGGATTA
TAAAGACGATGATGACAAGCACCACCACCACCACCACGACAAGGATTGTGAAATGAAACGCACCACACTG
GACAGCCCTTTGGGGAAGCTGGAGCTGTCTGGTTGTGAGCAGGGTCTGCACGAAATAATTTTTCTGGGCA
AGGGGACGTCTGCAGCTGATGCCGTGGAGGTCCCAGCCCCCGCTGCGGTTCTCGGAGGTCCGGAGCCCCT
GATACAGGCTACAGCCTGGCTGAATGCCTATTTCCACCAGCCCGAGGCTATCGAAGAGTTCCCCGTGCCG
GCTCTTCACCATCCCGTTTTCCAGCAAGAGTCGTTCACCAGACAGGTGTTATGGAAGCTGCTGAAGGTTG
TGAAATTCGGAGAAGTGATTTCTGAGTCACACTTAGCAGCCCTGGTAGGCAACCCCGCAGCCACGGCAGC
AGTGAATACGGCACTGGATGGCAATCCTGTCCCTATCCTGATCCCGTGCCACAGAGTGGTCCAGGGGGAT
TCGGATGTGGGGCCGTACCTTGGTGGACTGGCCGTGAAGGAATGGCTTCTGGCCCATGAAGGCCACCGGT
TGGGGAAGCCAGGCTTGGGATTCGAACTGGAGGTGCTGTTCCAGGGCCCCGGTACCGCCATCACAAGTTT
GTACAAAAAAGCAGGCTTAATGGCCTCCAACTTTAAGAAGGCAAACATGGCATCAAGTTCTCAGCGAAAA
AGAATGAGCCCTAAGCCTGAGCTTACTGAAGAGCAAAAGCAGGAGATCCGGGAAGCTTTTGATCTTTTCG
ATGCGGATGGAACTGGCACCATAGATGTTAAAGAACTGAAGGTGGCAATGAGGGCCCTGGGCTTTGAACC
CAAGAAAGAAGAAATTAAGAAAATGATAAGTGAAATTGATAAGGAAGGGACAGGAAAAATGAACTTTGGT
GACTTTTTAACTGTGATGACCCAGAAAATGTCTGAGAAAGATACTAAAGAAGAAATCCTGAAAGCTTTCA
AGCTCTTTGATGATGATGAAACTGGGAAGATTTCGTTCAAAAATCTGAAACGCGTGGCCAAGGAGTTGGG
TGAGAACCTGACTGATGAGGAGCTGCAGGAAATGATTGATGAAGCTGATCGAGATGGAGATGGAGAGGTC
AGTGAGCAAGAGTTCCTGCGCATCATGAAAAAGACCAGCCTCTATTAATGATACCCAGCTTTC
Features (pLannotate 1.2.2; 30 found; start..end, strand, type, name):
    433..2222    -  rep_origin     oriP: Epstein-Barr virus oriP replication origin (Yates et al., 2000)
   2223..2441    -  CDS            gL (fragment): GL_EBVB9 - Experimental evidence at protein level: Swiss-Prot protein existence level 1. The heterodimer glycoprotein H-glycoprotein L is required for the fusion of viral and plasma membranes leading to virus entry into the host cell. Acts as a functional inhibitor of gH and maintains gH in an inhibited form. Upon binding to host integrins, gL dissociates from gH leading to activation of the viral fusion glycoproteins gB and gH. Fusion of EBV with B-lymphocytes requires the additional receptor- binding protein gp42, which forms a complex with gH/gL. The heterodimer gH/gL targets also host EPHA
   2524..4451    -  CDS            EBNA1 (fragment): Epstein-Barr nuclear antigen 1, also known as EBNA-1 crucial for latent viral infection, and for episomal amplification of vectors containing the oriP origin (Okita et al., 2013)
   4489..4833    -  CDS            BRRF2_EBVB9 (fragment): Protein inferred from homology: Swiss-Prot protein existence level 3. From Epstein-Barr virus (strain B95-8) (HHV-4) (Human herpesvirus 4).
   4836..4859    -  promoter       tet promoter (fragment): E. coli promoter for tetracycline efflux protein gene
   4972..5076    +  promoter       AmpR promoter: bla
   5077..5937    +  CDS            AmpR: β-lactamase; bla; confers resistance to ampicillin, carbenicillin, and related antibiotics
   6108..6696    +  rep_origin     ori: high-copy-number ColE1/pMB1/pBR322/pUC origin of replication
   6742..6865    -  CDS            TcR (fragment): tetracycline efflux protein; tet; confers resistance to tetracycline
   6903..7200    +  promoter       SV40 promoter: SV40 enhancer and early promoter
   7222..7604    +  CDS            BSD (fragment): blasticidin S deaminase; Aspergillus terreus BSD; confers resistance to blasticidin
   7648..7782    +  polyA_signal   SV40 poly(A) signal: SV40 polyadenylation signal
   7904..7956    -  misc_feature   bom (fragment): basis of mobility region from pBR322
   8087..8180    +  ncRNA          Retro dr1: Accession: RF00214 - Retrovirus direct repeat 1 (dr1)
   8216..8477    +  promoter       RSV promoter: Rous sarcoma virus enhancer/promoter
   8503..8563    +  promoter       SV40 promoter (fragment): SV40 early promoter
   8594..9166    +  intron         β-globin intron: intron from rabbit β-globin gene
   9221..9239    +  promoter       T7 promoter: promoter for bacteriophage T7 RNA polymerase
   9250..9870    +  CDS            tetR: TETR2_ECOLX - Experimental evidence at protein level: Swiss-Prot protein existence level 1. TetR is the repressor of the tetracycline resistance element; its N-terminal region forms a helix-turn-helix structure and binds DNA. Binding of tetracycline to TetR reduces the repressor affinity for the tetracycline resistance gene (tetA) promoter operator sites. From Escherichia coli.
   9912..10033   +  polyA_signal   SV40 poly(A) signal: SV40 polyadenylation signal
  10088..10467   +  enhancer       CMV enhancer: human cytomegalovirus immediate early enhancer
  10468..10671   +  promoter       CMV promoter: human cytomegalovirus (CMV) immediate early promoter
  10673..10692   +  promoter       PLtetO-1 promoter (fragment): modified phage lambda PL promoter with tet operator sites (Lutz and Bujard, 1997)
  10694..10713   +  promoter       PLtetO-1 promoter (fragment): modified phage lambda PL promoter with tet operator sites (Lutz and Bujard, 1997)
  10721..10754   +  promoter       TRE3GV promoter (fragment): 3rd-generation Tet-responsive promoter that can be activated by binding of Tet-On® 3G, optimized for retroviral and lentiviral vectors
  10870..10887   +  CDS            9xHis (fragment): 9xHis affinity tag
  10888..11430   +  CDS            MGMT (fragment): MGMT_HUMAN - Experimental evidence at protein level: Swiss-Prot protein existence level 1. Involved in the cellular defense against the biological effects of O6-methylguanine (O6-MeG) and O4-methylthymine (O4-MeT) in DNA. Repairs the methylated nucleobase in DNA by stoichiometrically transferring the methyl group to a cysteine residue in the enzyme. This is a suicide reaction: the enzyme is irreversibly inactivated. From Homo sapiens (Human).
  11473..11497   +  protein_bind   attB1: mutant version of attB; recombination site for the Gateway® BP reaction BP Clonase™
  11500..12015   +  CDS            CETN2: CETN2_HUMAN - Also known as CALT, CEN2. Experimental evidence at protein level: Swiss-Prot protein existence level 1. As a component of the TREX-2 complex, involved in the export of mRNAs to the cytoplasm through the nuclear pores. From Homo sapiens (Human).
  12023..14      -  protein_bind   attB2 (across the origin): mutant version of attB; recombination site for the Gateway® BP reaction BP Clonase™
