>Addgene plasmid #136834 | pEBTetDBl-CLIP-Centrin2 | addgene full sequence | sequence record 276377 | Addgene NGS Result
TTGTACAAAGTGGTGATGGCAGCTAGCGGCGCGCCCGGCCGCGGGGCAGTGCATGTAATCCCTTCAGTTG
GTTGGTACAACTTGCCAACTGGGCCCTGTTCCACATGTGACACGGGGGGGGACCAAACACAAAGGGGTTC
TCTGACTGTAGTTGACATCCTTATAAATGGATGTGCACATTTGCCAACACTGAGTGGCTTTCATCCTGGA
GCAGACTTTGCAGTCTGTGGACTGCAACACAACATTGCCTTTATGTGTAACTCTTGGCTGAAGCTCTTAC
ACCAATGCTGGGGGACATGTACCTCCCAGGGGCCCAGGAAGACTACGGGAGGCTACACCAACGTCAATCA
GAGGGGCCTGTGTAGCTACCGATAAGCGGACCCTCAAGAGGGCATTAGCAATAGTGTTTATAAGGCCCCC
TTGTTAACCCTAAACGGGTAGCATATGCTTCCCGGGTAGTAGTATATACTATCCAGACTAACCCTAATTC
AATAGCATATGTTACCCAACGGGAAGCATATGCTATCGAATTAGGGTTAGTAAAAGGGTCCTAAGGAACA
GCGATATCTCCCACCCCATGAGCTGTCACGGTTTTATTTACATGGGGTCAGGATTCCACGAGGGTAGTGA
ACCATTTTAGTCACAAGGGCAGTGGCTGAAGATCAAGGAGCGGGCAGTGAACTCTCCTGAATCTTCGCCT
GCTTCTTCATTCTCCTTCGTTTAGCTAATAGAATAACTGCTGAGTTGTGAACAGTAAGGTGTATGTGAGG
TGCTCGAAAACAAGGTTTCAGGTGACGCCCCCAGAATAAAATTTGGACGGGGGGTTCAGTGGTGGCATTG
TGCTATGACACCAATATAACCCTCACAAACCCCTTGGGCAATAAATACTAGTGTAGGAATGAAACATTCT
GAATATCTTTAACAATAGAAATCCATGGGGTGGGGACAAGCCGTAAAGACTGGATGTCCATCTCACACGA
ATTTATGGCTATGGGCAACACATAATCCTAGTGCAATATGATACTGGGGTTATTAAGATGTGTCCCAGGC
AGGGACCAAGACAGGTGAACCATGTTGTTACACTCTATTTGTAACAAGGGGAAAGAGAGTGGACGCCGAC
AGCAGCGGACTCCACTGGTTGTCTCTAACACCCCCGAAAATTAAACGGGGCTCCACGCCAATGGGGCCCA
TAAACAAAGACAAGTGGCCACTCTTTTTTTTGAAATTGTGGAGTGGGGGCACGCGTCAGCCCCCACACGC
CGCCCTGCGGTTTTGGACTGTAAAATAAGGGTGTAATAACTTGGCTGATTGTAACCCCGCTAACCACTGC
GGTCAAACCACTTGCCCACAAAACCACTAATGGCACCCCGGGGAATACCTGCATAAGTAGGTGGGCGGGC
CAAGATAGGGGCGCGATTGCTGCGATCTGGAGGACAAATTACACACACTTGCGCCTGAGCGCCAAGCACA
GGGTTGTTGGTCCTCATATTCACGAGGTCGCTGAGAGCACGGTGGGCTAATGTTGCCATGGGTAGCATAT
ACTACCCAAATATCTGGATAGCATATGCTATCCTAATCTATATCTGGGTAGCATAGGCTATCCTAATCTA
TATCTGGGTAGTATATGCTATCCTAATCTGTATCCGGGTAGCATATGCTATCCTAATAGAGATTAGGGTA
GTATATGCTATCCTAATTTATATCTGGGTAGCATATACTACCCAAATATCTGGATAGCATATGCTATCCT
AATCTATATCTGGGTAGCATATGCTATCCTAATCTATATCTGGGTAGCATAGGCTATCCTAATCTATATC
TGGGTAGCATATGCTATCCTAATCTATATCTGGGTAGTATATGCTATCCTAATTTATATCTGGGTAGCAT
AGGCTATCCTAATCTATATCTGGGTAGCATATGCTATCCTAATCTATATCTGGGTAGTATATGCTATCCT
AATCTGTATCCGGGTAGCATATGCTATCCTCATGCATATACAGTCAGCATATGATACCCAGTAGTAGAGT
GGGAGTGCTATCCTTTGCATATGCCGCCACCTCCCAAGGGGGCGTGAATTTTCGCTGCTTGTCCTTTTCC
TGCTGGTTGCTCCCATTCTTAGGTGAATTTAAGGAGGCCAGGCTAAAGCCGTCGCATGTCTGATTGCTCA
CCAGGTAAATGTCGCTAATGTTTTCCAACGCGAGAAGGTGTTGAGCGCGGAGCTGAGTGACGTGACAACA
TGGGTATGCCCAATTGCCCCATGTTGGGAGGACGAAAATGGTGACAAGACAGATGGCCAGAAATACACCA
ACAGCACGCATGATGTCTACTGGGGATTTATTCTTTAGTGCGGGGGAATACACGGCTTTTAATACGATTG
AGGGCGTCTCCTAACAAGTTACATCACTCCTGCCCTTCCTCACCCTCATCTCCATCACCTCCTTCATCTC
CGTCATCTCCGTCATCACCCTCCGCGGCAGCCCCTTCCACCATAGGTGGAAACCAGGGAGGCAAATCTAC
TCCATCGTCAAAGCTGCACACAGTCACCCTGATATTGCAGGTAGGAGCGGGCTTTGTCATAACAAGGTCC
TTAATCGCATCCTTCAAAACCTCAGCAAATATATGAGTTTGTAAAAAGACCATGAAATAACAGACAATGG
ACTCCCTTAGCGGGCCAGGTTGTGGGCCGGGTCCAGGGGCCATTCCAAAGGGGAGACGACTCAATGGTGT
AAGACGACATTGTGGAATAGCAAGGGCAGTTCCTCGCCTTAGGTTGTAAAGGGAGGTCTTACTACCTCCA
TATACGAACACACCGGCGACCCAAGTTCCTTCGTCGGTAGTCCTTTCTACGTGACTCCTAGCCAGGAGAG
CTCTTAAACCTTCTGCAATGTTCTCAAATTTCGGGTTGGAACCTCCTTGACCACGATGCTTTCCAAACCA
CCCTCCTTTTTTGCGCCTGCCTCCATCACCCTGACCCCGGGGTCCAGTGCTTGGGCCTTCTCCTGGGTCA
TCTGCGGGGCCCTGCTCTATCGCTCCCGGGGGCACGTCAGGCTCACCATCTGGGCCACCTTCTTGGTGGT
ATTCAAAATAATCGGCTTCCCCTACAGGGTGGAAAAATGGCCTTCTACCTGGAGGGGGCCTGCGCGGTGG
AGACCCGGATGATGATGACTGACTACTGGGACTCCTGGGCCTCTTTTCTCCACGTCCACGACCTCTCCCC
CTGGCTCTTTCACGACTTCCCCCCCTGGCTCTTTCACGTCCTCTACCCCGGCGGCCTCCACTACCTCCTC
GACCCCGGCCTCCACTACCTCCTCGACCCCGGCCTCCACTGCCTCCTCGACCCCGGCCTCCACCTCCTGC
TCCTGCCCCTCCTGCTCCTGCCCCTCCTCCTGCTCCTGCCCCTCCTGCCCCTCCTGCTCCTGCCCCTCCT
GCCCCTCCTGCTCCTGCCCCTCCTGCCCCTCCTGCTCCTGCCCCTCCTGCCCCTCCTCCTGCTCCTGCCC
CTCCTGCCCCTCCTCCTGCTCCTGCCCCTCCTGCCCCTCCTGCTCCTGCCCCTCCTGCCCCTCCTGCTCC
TGCCCCTCCTGCCCCTCCTGCTCCTGCCCCTCCTGCTCCTGCCCCTCCTGCTCCTGCCCCTCCTGCTCCT
GCCCCTCCTGCCCCTCCTGCCCCTCCTCCTGCTCCTGCCCCTCCTGCTCCTGCCCCTCCTGCCCCTCCTG
CCCCTCCTGCTCCTGCCCCTCCTCCTGCTCCTGCCCCTCCTGCCCCTCCTGCCCCTCCTCCTGCTCCTGC
CCCTCCTGCCCCTCCTCCTGCTCCTGCCCCTCCTCCTGCTCCTGCCCCTCCTGCCCCTCCTGCCCCTCCT
CCTGCTCCTGCCCCTCCTGCCCCTCCTCCTGCTCCTGCCCCTCCTCCTGCTCCTGCCCCTCCTGCCCCTC
CTGCCCCTCCTCCTGCTCCTGCCCCTCCTCCTGCTCCTGCCCCTCCTGCCCCTCCTGCCCCTCCTGCCCC
TCCTCCTGCTCCTGCCCCTCCTCCTGCTCCTGCCCCTCCTGCTCCTGCCCCTCCCGCTCCTGCTCCTGCT
CCTGTTCCACCGTGGGTCCCTTTGCAGCCAATGCAACTTGGACGTTTTTGGGGTCTCCGGACACCATCTC
TATGTCTTGGCCCTGATCCTGAGCCGCCCGGGGCTCCTGGTCTTCCGCCTCCTCGTCCTCGTCCTCTTCC
CCGTCCTCGTCCATGGTTATCACCCCCTCTTCTTTGAGGTCCACTGCCGCCGGAGCCTTCTGGTCCAGAT
GTGTCTCCCTTCTCTCCTAGGCCATTTCCAGGTCCTGTACCTGGCCCCTCGTCAGACATGATTCACACTA
AAAGAGATCAATAGACATCTTTATTAGACGACGCTCAGTGAATACAGGGAGTGCAGACTCCTGCCCCCTC
CAACAGCCCCCCCACCCTCATCCCCTTCATGGTCGCTGTCAGACAGATCCAGGTCTGAAAATTCCCCATC
CTCCGAACCATCCTCGTCCTCATCACCAATTACTCGCAGCCCGGAAAACTCCCGCTGAACATCCTCAAGA
TTTGCGTCCTGAGCCTCAAGCCAGGCCTCAAATTCCTCGTCCCCCTTTTTGCTGGACGGTAGGGATGGGG
ATTCTCGGGACCCCTCCTCTTCCTCTTCAAGGTCACCAGACAGAGATGCTACTGGGGCAACGGAAGAAAA
GCTGGGTGCGGCCTGTGAGGATCAGCTTATCGATGATAAGCTGTCAAACATGAGAATTCTTGAAGACGAA
AGGGCCTCGTGATACGCCTATTTTTATAGGTTAATGTCATGATAATAATGGTTTCTTAGACGTCAGGTGG
CACTTTTCGGGGAAATGTGCGCGGAACCCCTATTTGTTTATTTTTCTAAATACATTCAAATATGTATCCG
CTCATGAGACAATAACCCTGATAAATGCTTCAATAATATTGAAAAAGGAAGAGTATGAGTATTCAACATT
TCCGTGTCGCCCTTATTCCCTTTTTTGCGGCATTTTGCCTTCCTGTTTTTGCTCACCCAGAAACGCTGGT
GAAAGTAAAAGATGCTGAAGATCAGTTGGGTGCACGAGTGGGTTACATCGAACTGGATCTCAACAGCGGT
AAGATCCTTGAGAGTTTTCGCCCCGAAGAACGTTTTCCAATGATGAGCACTTTTAAAGTTCTGCTATGTG
GCGCGGTATTATCCCGTGTTGACGCCGGGCAAGAGCAACTCGGTCGCCGCATACACTATTCTCAGAATGA
CTTGGTTGAGTACTCACCAGTCACAGAAAAGCATCTTACGGATGGCATGACAGTAAGAGAATTATGCAGT
GCTGCCATAACCATGAGTGATAACACTGCGGCCAACTTACTTCTGACAACGATCGGAGGACCGAAGGAGC
TAACCGCTTTTTTGCACAACATGGGGGATCATGTAACTCGCCTTGATCGTTGGGAACCGGAGCTGAATGA
AGCCATACCAAACGACGAGCGTGACACCACGATGCCTGCAGCAATGGCAACAACGTTGCGCAAACTATTA
ACTGGCGAACTACTTACTCTAGCTTCCCGGCAACAATTAATAGACTGGATGGAGGCGGATAAAGTTGCAG
GACCACTTCTGCGCTCGGCCCTTCCGGCTGGCTGGTTTATTGCTGATAAATCTGGAGCCGGTGAGCGTGG
GTCTCGCGGTATCATTGCAGCACTGGGGCCAGATGGTAAGCCCTCCCGTATCGTAGTTATCTACACGACG
GGGAGTCAGGCAACTATGGATGAACGAAATAGACAGATCGCTGAGATAGGTGCCTCACTGATTAAGCATT
GGTAACTGTCAGACCAAGTTTACTCATATATACTTTAGATTGATTTAAAACTTCATTTTTAATTTAAAAG
GATCTAGGTGAAGATCCTTTTTGATAATCTCATGACCAAAATCCCTTAACGTGAGTTTTCGTTCCACTGA
GCGTCAGACCCCGTAGAAAAGATCAAAGGATCTTCTTGAGATCCTTTTTTTCTGCGCGTAATCTGCTGCT
TGCAAACAAAAAAACCACCGCTACCAGCGGTGGTTTGTTTGCCGGATCAAGAGCTACCAACTCTTTTTCC
GAAGGTAACTGGCTTCAGCAGAGCGCAGATACCAAATACTGTCCTTCTAGTGTAGCCGTAGTTAGGCCAC
CACTTCAAGAACTCTGTAGCACCGCCTACATACCTCGCTCTGCTAATCCTGTTACCAGTGGCTGCTGCCA
GTGGCGATAAGTCGTGTCTTACCGGGTTGGACTCAAGACGATAGTTACCGGATAAGGCGCAGCGGTCGGG
CTGAACGGGGGGTTCGTGCACACAGCCCAGCTTGGAGCGAACGACCTACACCGAACTGAGATACCTACAG
CGTGAGCTATGAGAAAGCGCCACGCTTCCCGAAGGGAGAAAGGCGGACAGGTATCCGGTAAGCGGCAGGG
TCGGAACAGGAGAGCGCACGAGGGAGCTTCCAGGGGGAAACGCCTGGTATCTTTATAGTCCTGTCGGGTT
TCGCCACCTCTGACTTGAGCGTCGATTTTTGTGATGCTCGTCAGGGGGGCGGAGCCTATGGAAAAACGCC
AGCAACGCGGCCTTTTTACGGTTCCTGGCCTTTTGCTGGCCTTGAAGCTGTCCCTGATGGTCGTCATCTA
CCTGCCTGGACAGCATGGCCTGCAACGCGGGCATCCCGATGCCGCCGGAAGCGAGAAGAATCATAATGGG
GAAGGCCATCCAGCCTCGCGTCGAACTAGATGATCCGGCTGTGGAATGTGTGTCAGTTAGGGTGTGGAAA
GTCCCCAGGCTCCCCAGCAGGCAGAAGTATGCAAAGCATGCATCTCAATTAGTCAGCAACCAGGTGTGGA
AAGTCCCCAGGCTCCCCAGCAGGCAGAAGTATGCAAAGCATGCATCTCAATTAGTCAGCAACCATAGTCC
CGCCCCTAACTCCGCCCATCCCGCCCCTAACTCCGCCCAGTTCCGCCCATTCTCCGCCCCATGGCTGACT
AATTTTTTTTATTTATGCAGAGGCCGAGGCCGCCTCGGCCTCTGAGCTATTCCAGAAGTAGTGAGGAGGC
TTTTTTGGAGGGTGACCGCCACGACCGGTATGGCCAAGCCTTTGTCTCAAGAAGAATCCACCCTCATTGA
AAGAGCAACGGCTACAATCAACAGCATCCCCATCTCTGAAGACTACAGCGTCGCCAGCGCAGCTCTCTCT
AGCGACGGCCGCATCTTCACTGGTGTCAATGTATATCATTTTACTGGGGGACCTTGTGCAGAACTCGTGG
TGCTGGGCACTGCTGCTGCTGCGGCAGCTGGCAACCTGACTTGTATCGTCGCGATCGGAAATGAGAACAG
GGGCATCTTGAGCCCCTGCGGACGGTGCCGACAGGTGCTTCTCGATCTGCATCCTGGGATCAAAGCCATA
GTGAAGGACAGTGATGGACAGCCGACGGCAGTTGGGATTCGTGAATTGCTGCCCTCTGGTTATGTGTGGG
AGGGCTAACGGTCCGACGCGGCCCGACGGGTCCGAGGGGGGTCGACCTCGAAACTTGTTTATTGCAGCTT
ATAATGGTTACAAATAAAGCAATAGCATCACAAATTTCACAAATAAAGCATTTTTTTCACTGCATTCTAG
TTGTGGTTTGTCCAAACTCATCAATGTATCTTATCATGTCTGGATCTGATCCGAACCCCTTCCTCGACCA
ATTCTCATGTTTGACAGCTTATCATCGCAGATCCGGGCAACGTTGTTGCCATTGCTCGACCAATTCTCAT
GTTTGACAGCTTATCATCGCAGATCCGTATGGTGCACTCTCAGTACAATCTGCTCTGATGCCGCATAGTT
AAGCCAGTATCTGCTCCCTGCTTGTGTGTTGGAGGTCGCTGAGTAGTGCGCGAGCAAAATTTAAGCTACA
ACAAGGCAAGGCTTGACCGACAATTGCATGAAGAATCTGCTTAGGGTTAGGCGTTTTGCGCTGCTTCGCG
ATGTACGGGCCAGATATACGCGTATCTGAGGGGACTAGGGTGTGTTTAGGCGAAAAGCGGGGCTTCGGTT
GTACGCGGTTAGGAGTCCCCTCAGGATATAGTAGTTTCGCTTTTGCATAGGGAGGGGGAAATGTAGTCTT
ATGCAATACTCTTGTAGTCTTGCAACATGGTAACGATGAGTTAGCAACATGCCTTACAAGGAGAGAAAAA
GCACCGTGCATGCCGATTGGTGGAAGTAAGGTGGTACGATCGTGCCTTATTAGGAAGGCAACAGACGGGT
CTGACATGGATTGGACGAACCACTGAATTCCGCATTGCAGAGATATTGTATTTAAGTGCCTAGCTCGATA
CAATAAACGCCATTTGACCATTCACCACATTGGTGTGCACCTCCAAGCTGGCCGGGGATCCTCTAGGGCC
TCTGAGCTATTCCAGAAGTAGTGAAGAGGCTTTTTTGGAGGCCTAGGCTTTTGCAAAAAGCTCCGGATCG
ATCCTGAGAACTTCAGGGTGAGTTTGGGGACCCTTGATTGTTCTTTCTTTTTCGCTATTGTAAAATTCAT
GTTATATGGAGGGGGCAAAGTTTTCAGGGTGTTGTTTAGAATGGGAAGATGTCCCTTGTATCACCATGGA
CCCTCATGATAATTTTGTTTCTTTCACTTTCTACTCTGTTGACAACCATTGTCTCCTCTTATTTTCTTTT
CATTTTCTGTAACTTTTTCGTTAAACTTTAGCTTGCATTTGTAACGAATTTTTAAATTCACTTTTGTTTA
TTTGTCAGATTGTAAGTACTTTCTCTAATCACTTTTTTTTCAAGGCAATCAGGGTATATTATATTGTACT
TCAGCACAGTTTTAGAGAACAATTGTTATAATTAAATGATAAGGTAGAATATTTCTGCATATAAATTCTG
GCTGGCGTGGAAATATTCTTATTGGTAGAAACAACTACATCCTGGTCATCATCCTGCCTTTCTCTTTATG
GTTACAATGATATACACTGTTTGAGATGAGGATAAAATACTCTGAGTCCAAACCGGGCCCCTCTGCTAAC
CATGTTCATGCCTTCTTCTTTTTCCTACAGCTCCTGGGCAACGTGCTGGTTATTGTGCTGTCTCATCATT
TTGGCAAAGAATTGTAATACGACTCACTATAGGGCGAATTGATATGTCTAGATTAGATAAAAGTAAAGTG
ATTAACAGCGCATTAGAGCTGCTTAATGAGGTCGGAATCGAAGGTTTAACAACCCGTAAACTCGCCCAGA
AGCTAGGTGTAGAGCAGCCTACATTGTATTGGCATGTAAAAAATAAGCGGGCTTTGCTCGACGCCTTAGC
CATTGAGATGTTAGATAGGCACCATACTCACTTTTGCCCTTTAGAAGGGGAAAGCTGGCAAGATTTTTTA
CGTAATAACGCTAAAAGTTTTAGATGTGCTTTACTAAGTCATCGCGATGGAGCAAAAGTACATTTAGGTA
CACGGCCTACAGAAAAACAGTATGAAACTCTCGAAAATCAATTAGCCTTTTTATGCCAACAAGGTTTTTC
ACTAGAGAATGCATTATATGCACTCAGCGCTGTGGGGCATTTTACTTTAGGTTGCGTATTGGAAGATCAA
GAGCATCAAGTCGCTAAAGAAGAAAGGGAAACACCTACTACTGATAGTATGCCGCCATTATTACGACAAG
CTATCGAATTATTTGATCACCAAGGTGCAGAGCCAGCCTTCTTATTCGGCCTTGAATTGATCATATGCGG
ATTAGAAAAACAACTTAAATGTGAAAGTGGGTCCGCGTACAGCGGATCCCGGGAATTCAGATCTTATTAA
AGCAGAACTTGTTTATTGCAGCTTATAATGGTTACAAATAAAGCAATAGCATCACAAATTTCACAAATAA
AGCATTTTTTTCACTGCATTCTAGTTGTGGTTTGTCCAAACTCATCAATGTATCTTATCATGTCTGGTCG
AATCCATGGCGCAGAACTGGTAGGTATGGAAGATCCGCGTTGACATTGATTATTGACTAGTTATTAATAG
TAATCAATTACGGGGTCATTAGTTCATAGCCCATATATGGAGTTCCGCGTTACATAACTTACGGTAAATG
GCCCGCCTGGCTGACCGCCCAACGACCCCCGCCCATTGACGTCAATAATGACGTATGTTCCCATAGTAAC
GCCAATAGGGACTTTCCATTGACGTCAATGGGTGGAGTATTTACGGTAAACTGCCCACTTGGCAGTACAT
CAAGTGTATCATATGCCAAGTACGCCCCCTATTGACGTCAATGACGGTAAATGGCCCGCCTGGCATTATG
CCCAGTACATGACCTTATGGGACTTTCCTACTTGGCAGTACATCTACGTATTAGTCATCGCTATTACCAT
GGTGATGCGGTTTTGGCAGTACATCAATGGGCGTGGATAGCGGTTTGACTCACGGGGATTTCCAAGTCTC
CACCCCATTGACGTCAATGGGAGTTTGTTTTGGCACCAAAATCAACGGGACTTTCCAAAATGTCGTAACA
ACTCCGCCCCATTGACGCAAATGGGCGGTAGGCGTGTACGGTGGGAGGTCTATATAAGCAGAGCTCTCCC
TATCAGTGATAGAGATCTCCCTATCAGTGATAGAGATCGTCGACGAGCTCGTTTAGTGAACCGTCAGATC
GCCTGGAGACGCCATCCACGCTGTTTTGACCTCCATAGAAGACACCGGGACCGATCCAGCCTCCGGACTC
TAGCGTTTAAACTTAAGCTTACCACCATGGATTATAAAGACGATGATGACAAGCACCACCACCACCACCA
CGACAAGGATTGTGAAATGAAACGCACCACACTGGACAGCCCTTTGGGGAAGCTGGAGCTGTCTGGTTGT
GAGCAGGGTCTGCACGAAATAATTTTTCTGGGCAAGGGGACGTCTGCAGCTGATGCCGTGGAGGTCCCAG
CCCCCGCTGCGGTTCTCGGAGGTCCGGAGCCCCTGATACAGGCTACAGCCTGGCTGAATGCCTATTTCCA
CCAGCCCGAGGCTATCGAAGAGTTCCCCGTGCCGGCTCTTCACCATCCCGTTTTCCAGCAAGAGTCGTTC
ACCAGACAGGTGTTATGGAAGCTGCTGAAGGTTGTGAAATTCGGAGAAGTGATTTCTGAGTCACACTTAG
CAGCCCTGGTAGGCAACCCCGCAGCCACGGCAGCAGTGAATACGGCACTGGATGGCAATCCTGTCCCTAT
CCTGATCCCGTGCCACAGAGTGGTCCAGGGGGATTCGGATGTGGGGCCGTACCTTGGTGGACTGGCCGTG
AAGGAATGGCTTCTGGCCCATGAAGGCCACCGGTTGGGGAAGCCAGGCTTGGGATTCGAACTGGAGGTGC
TGTTCCAGGGCCCCGGTACCGCCATCACAAGTTTGTACAAAAAAGCAGGCTTAATGGCCTCCAACTTTAA
GAAGGCAAACATGGCATCAAGTTCTCAGCGAAAAAGAATGAGCCCTAAGCCTGAGCTTACTGAAGAGCAA
AAGCAGGAGATCCGGGAAGCTTTTGATCTTTTCGATGCGGATGGAACTGGCACCATAGATGTTAAAGAAC
TGAAGGTGGCAATGAGGGCCCTGGGCTTTGAACCCAAGAAAGAAGAAATTAAGAAAATGATAAGTGAAAT
TGATAAGGAAGGGACAGGAAAAATGAACTTTGGTGACTTTTTAACTGTGATGACCCAGAAAATGTCTGAG
AAAGATACTAAAGAAGAAATCCTGAAAGCTTTCAAGCTCTTTGATGATGATGAAACTGGGAAGATTTCGT
TCAAAAATCTGAAACGCGTGGCCAAGGAGTTGGGTGAGAACCTGACTGATGAGGAGCTGCAGGAAATGAT
TGATGAAGCTGATCGAGATGGAGATGGAGAGGTCAGTGAGCAAGAGTTCCTGCGCATCATGAAAAAGACC
AGCCTCTATTAATGATACCCAGCTTTC
Features (pLannotate 1.2.2; 30 found; start..end, strand, type, name):
    433..1990    -  rep_origin     oriP (fragment): Epstein-Barr virus oriP replication origin (Yates et al., 2000)
   2103..2321    -  CDS            gL (fragment): GL_EBVB9 - Experimental evidence at protein level: Swiss-Prot protein existence level 1. The heterodimer glycoprotein H-glycoprotein L is required for the fusion of viral and plasma membranes leading to virus entry into the host cell. Acts as a functional inhibitor of gH and maintains gH in an inhibited form. Upon binding to host integrins, gL dissociates from gH leading to activation of the viral fusion glycoproteins gB and gH. Fusion of EBV with B-lymphocytes requires the additional receptor- binding protein gp42, which forms a complex with gH/gL. The heterodimer gH/gL targets also host EPHA
   2404..4329    -  CDS            EBNA1: Epstein-Barr nuclear antigen 1, also known as EBNA-1 crucial for latent viral infection, and for episomal amplification of vectors containing the oriP origin (Okita et al., 2013)
   4367..4711    -  CDS            BRRF2_EBVB9 (fragment): Protein inferred from homology: Swiss-Prot protein existence level 3. From Epstein-Barr virus (strain B95-8) (HHV-4) (Human herpesvirus 4).
   4714..4737    -  promoter       tet promoter (fragment): E. coli promoter for tetracycline efflux protein gene
   4850..4954    +  promoter       AmpR promoter: bla
   4955..5815    +  CDS            AmpR: β-lactamase; bla; confers resistance to ampicillin, carbenicillin, and related antibiotics
   5986..6574    +  rep_origin     ori: high-copy-number ColE1/pMB1/pBR322/pUC origin of replication
   6620..6743    -  CDS            TcR (fragment): tetracycline efflux protein; tet; confers resistance to tetracycline
   6781..7078    +  promoter       SV40 promoter: SV40 enhancer and early promoter
   7100..7498    +  CDS            BSD: blasticidin S deaminase; Aspergillus terreus BSD; confers resistance to blasticidin
   7542..7676    +  polyA_signal   SV40 poly(A) signal: SV40 polyadenylation signal
   7798..7850    -  misc_feature   bom (fragment): basis of mobility region from pBR322
   7981..8074    +  ncRNA          Retro dr1: Accession: RF00214 - Retrovirus direct repeat 1 (dr1)
   8110..8371    +  promoter       RSV promoter: Rous sarcoma virus enhancer/promoter
   8397..8457    +  promoter       SV40 promoter (fragment): SV40 early promoter
   8488..9060    +  intron         β-globin intron: intron from rabbit β-globin gene
   9115..9133    +  promoter       T7 promoter: promoter for bacteriophage T7 RNA polymerase
   9144..9764    +  CDS            tetR: TETR2_ECOLX - Experimental evidence at protein level: Swiss-Prot protein existence level 1. TetR is the repressor of the tetracycline resistance element; its N-terminal region forms a helix-turn-helix structure and binds DNA. Binding of tetracycline to TetR reduces the repressor affinity for the tetracycline resistance gene (tetA) promoter operator sites. From Escherichia coli.
   9806..9927    +  polyA_signal   SV40 poly(A) signal: SV40 polyadenylation signal
   9982..10361   +  enhancer       CMV enhancer: human cytomegalovirus immediate early enhancer
  10362..10565   +  promoter       CMV promoter: human cytomegalovirus (CMV) immediate early promoter
  10567..10586   +  promoter       PLtetO-1 promoter (fragment): modified phage lambda PL promoter with tet operator sites (Lutz and Bujard, 1997)
  10588..10607   +  promoter       PLtetO-1 promoter (fragment): modified phage lambda PL promoter with tet operator sites (Lutz and Bujard, 1997)
  10615..10648   +  promoter       TRE3GV promoter (fragment): 3rd-generation Tet-responsive promoter that can be activated by binding of Tet-On® 3G, optimized for retroviral and lentiviral vectors
  10764..10781   +  CDS            9xHis (fragment): 9xHis affinity tag
  10782..11324   +  CDS            MGMT (fragment): MGMT_HUMAN - Experimental evidence at protein level: Swiss-Prot protein existence level 1. Involved in the cellular defense against the biological effects of O6-methylguanine (O6-MeG) and O4-methylthymine (O4-MeT) in DNA. Repairs the methylated nucleobase in DNA by stoichiometrically transferring the methyl group to a cysteine residue in the enzyme. This is a suicide reaction: the enzyme is irreversibly inactivated. From Homo sapiens (Human).
  11367..11391   +  protein_bind   attB1: mutant version of attB; recombination site for the Gateway® BP reaction BP Clonase™
  11394..11909   +  CDS            CETN2: CETN2_HUMAN - Also known as CALT, CEN2. Experimental evidence at protein level: Swiss-Prot protein existence level 1. As a component of the TREX-2 complex, involved in the export of mRNAs to the cytoplasm through the nuclear pores. From Homo sapiens (Human).
  11917..14      -  protein_bind   attB2 (across the origin): mutant version of attB; recombination site for the Gateway® BP reaction BP Clonase™
