[The description below was written by a language model from this plasmid's Addgene catalogue record and pLannotate feature annotations shown in this document.]
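Description:
pEBTetDBl-CLIP-Centrin2 is an episomal, tetracycline-regulated mammalian expression plasmid built on the pEBTetDBl backbone. It is propagated in E. coli through a high-copy ColE1/pUC-type origin with ampicillin selection (AmpR). In mammalian cells it is designed to persist extrachromosomally through the Epstein-Barr virus oriP origin and an EBNA1 coding sequence. Short EBV and pBR322 remnants (gL, BRRF2, TcR, bom fragments) appear to be carried along with these elements. Transfected cells are selected with blasticidin, using a blasticidin S deaminase cassette with an SV40 promoter and SV40 poly(A) signal.

The payload is human Centrin2 (CETN2) with CLIP-tag fused to its N-terminus. CLIP-tag is an engineered derivative of human O6-alkylguanine-DNA alkyltransferase, which is why the annotation labels this segment as an MGMT fragment. A His tag precedes it, and the catalogue also lists a FLAG tag that the annotation does not detect. CETN2 was introduced by Gateway cloning and sits between attB1 and attB2 sites downstream of the tag.

Expression is driven by a CMV enhancer/promoter followed by two tet operator sites (CMV-TetO2). The same plasmid carries a separate tetR cassette with an RSV promoter, an SV40 promoter fragment, a rabbit β-globin intron and an SV40 poly(A) signal. The TetR repressor should therefore keep the fusion silent until tetracycline or doxycycline is added. No polyadenylation signal is annotated after CETN2, consistent with the depositor's comment that a polyadenylation deletion gives low protein expression.

The repository's sequencing result is about 100 bp shorter than the depositor's sequence, mainly within oriP. The construct allows covalent labelling or chemical crosslinking of a centrosomal protein in mammalian cells.
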