Addgene plasmid #136834: pEBTetDBl-CLIP-Centrin2
Purpose: Mammalian expression of the centrosomal protein Centrin2 N-terminally fused to CLIP-tag
Depositing lab: Kai Johnsson. Depositing organization: Swiss Federal Institute of Technology (EPFL). Publication: Selective chemical crosslinking reveals a Cep57-Cep63-Cep152 centrosomal complex. Lukinavicius G, Lavogina D, Orpinell M, Umezawa K, Reymond L, Garin N, Gonczy P, Johnsson K. Curr Biol. 2013 Feb 4;23(3):265-70. doi: 10.1016/j.cub.2012.12.030. Epub 2013 Jan 17. PubMed 23333316.
Backbone
  Vector backbone: pEBTetDBl
  Backbone size w/o insert (bp): 10641
  Vector type: Mammalian Expression
  Selectable markers: Blasticidin
Growth in bacteria
  Bacterial resistance: Ampicillin, 100 μg/mL
  Growth temperature: 37°C
  Growth strain: DH5alpha
  Copy number: High Copy
Gene/Insert
  Gene/Insert name: CLIP-Centrin2
  Species: H. sapiens (human), Synthetic
  Insert size (bp): 1392
  Entrez Gene: CETN2 (a.k.a. CALT, CEN2)
  Promoter: CMV-TetO2
  Tag / fusion protein: FLAG-tag / His-tag (N terminal on insert)
  Cloning method: Gateway Cloning
  Sequencing primers: 5′ CMV_Fwd
Terms and licenses: Academic/Nonprofit Terms; Industry Terms: Not Available to Industry
Depositor comments: PolyAdenylation RNA deletion - low protein expression level
How to cite: pEBTetDBl-CLIP-Centrin2 was a gift from Kai Johnsson (Addgene plasmid # 136834 ; http://n2t.net/addgene:136834 ; RRID:Addgene_136834)
