>Addgene plasmid #136834 | pEBTetDBl-CLIP-Centrin2 | depositor partial sequence | sequence record 264099 | Insert
ATGGGCGGTAGGCGTGTACGGTGGGAGGTCTATATAAGCAGAGCTCTCCCTATCAGTGATAGAGATCTCC
CTATCAGTGATAGAGATCGTCGACGAGCTCGTTTAGTGAACCGTCAGATCGCCTGGAGACGCCATCCACG
CTGTTTTGACCTCCATAGAAGACACCGGGACCGATCCAGCCTCCGGACTCTAGCGTTTAAACTTAAGCTT
ACCACCATGGATTATAAAGACGATGATGACAAGCACCACCACCACCACCACGACAAGGATTGTGAAATGA
AACGCACCACACTGGACAGCCCTTTGGGGAAGCTGGAGCTGTCTGGTTGTGAGCAGGGTCTGCACGAAAT
AATTTTTCTGGGCAAGGGGACGTCTGCAGCTGATGCCGTGGAGGTCCCAGCCCCCGCTGCGGTTCTCGGA
GGTCCGGAGCCCCTGATACAGGCTACAGCCTGGCTGAATGCCTATTTCCACCAGCCCGAGGCTATCGAAG
AGTTCCCCGTGCCGGCTCTTCACCATCCCGTTTTCCAGCAAGAGTCGTTCACCAGACAGGTGTTATGGAA
GCTGCTGAAGGTTGTGAAATTCGGAGAAGTGATTTCTGAGTCACACTTAGCAGCCCTGGTAGGCAACCCC
GCAGCCACGGCAGCAGTGAATACGGCACTGGATGGCAATCCTGTCCCTATCCTGATCCCGTGCCACAGAG
TGGTCCAGGGGGATTCGGATGTGGGGCCGTACCTTGGTGGACTGGCCGTGAAGGAATGGCTTCTGGCCCA
TGAAGGCCACCGGTTGGGGAAGCCAGGCTTGGGATTCGAACTGGAGGTGCTGTTCCAGGGCCCCGGTACC
GCCATCACAAGTTTGTACAAAAAAGCAGGCTTAATGGCCTCCAACTTTAAGAAGGCAAACATGGCATCAA
GTTCTCAGCGAAAAAGAATGAGCCCTAAGCCTGAGCTTACTGAAGAGCAAAAGCAGGAGATCCGGGAAGC
TTTTGATCTTTTCGATGCGGATGGAACTGGCACCATAGATGTTAAAGAACTGAAGGTGGCAATGAGGGCC
CTGGGCTTTGAACCCAAGAAAGAAGAAATTAAGAAAATGATAAGTGAAATTGATAAGGAAGGGACAGGAA
AAATGAACTTTGGTGACTTTTTAACTGTGATGACCCAGAAAATGTCTGAGAAAGATACTAAAGAAGAAAT
CCTGAAAGCTTTCAAGCTCTTTGATGATGATGAAACTGGGAAGATTTCGTTCAAAAATCTGAAACGCGTG
GCCAAGGAGTTGGGTGAGAACCTGACTGATGAGGAGCTGCAGGAAATGATTGATGAAGCTGATCGAGATG
GAGATGGAGAGGTCAGTGAGCAAGAGTTCCTGCGCATCATGAAAAAGACCAGCCTCTATTAA
